Addgene plasmid #76286: PCK1 gRNA (BRDN0001146891)
Purpose: 3rd generation lentiviral gRNA plasmid targeting human PCK1
Depositing lab: John Doench & David Root. Depositing organization: Broad Institute. Publication: Optimized sgRNA design to maximize activity and minimize off-target effects of CRISPR-Cas9. Doench JG, Fusi N, Sullender M, Hegde M, Vaimberg EW, Donovan KF, Smith I, Tothova Z, Wilen C, Orchard R, Virgin HW, Listgarten J, Root DE. Nat Biotechnol. 2016 Jan 18. doi: 10.1038/nbt.3437. PubMed 26780180.
Backbone
  Vector backbone: lentiGuide-Puro
  Backbone manufacturer: Zhang Lab (Addgene plasmid # 52963)
  Vector type: Mammalian Expression, Lentiviral, CRISPR
  Selectable markers: Puromycin
Growth in bacteria
  Bacterial resistance: Ampicillin, 100 μg/mL
  Growth temperature: 37°C
  Growth strain: DH5alpha
  Copy number: High Copy
Gene/Insert
  Gene/Insert name: PCK1 (alt names: PCK1; NM_002591.3)
  gRNA/shRNA sequence: GTGGCCGAGACCAGCGACGG
  Species: H. sapiens (human)
  Entrez Gene: PCK1 (a.k.a. PCKDC, PEPCK-C, PEPCK1, PEPCKC)
  Promoter: hU6
  Cloning method: Unknown
  Sequencing primers: 5′ U6-F; 3′ pS2-R
Terms and licenses: Academic/Nonprofit Terms; Industry Terms: Not Available to Industry
Depositor comments: The gRNA was designed to target the following Genbank reference sequence(s): NM_002591.3. Note that this plasmid does NOT contain Cas9. It should be used in conjunction with lentiCas9-Blast (Addgene #52962) or otherwise with cell lines already expressing Cas9. Browse the full kinome gRNA library at http://www.addgene.org/pooled-library/broadgpp-human-kinome/ or visit http://www.broadinstitute.org/rnai/public/ for detailed protocols and information.
How to cite: PCK1 gRNA (BRDN0001146891) was a gift from John Doench & David Root (Addgene plasmid # 76286 ; http://n2t.net/addgene:76286 ; RRID:Addgene_76286)
