[The description below was written by a language model from this plasmid's Addgene catalogue record and pLannotate feature annotations shown in this document.]
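Description:
PCK1 gRNA (BRDN0001146891) is a third-generation lentiviral CRISPR guide plasmid built on the lentiGuide-Puro backbone and designed to deliver a single guide RNA against human PCK1, the gene for cytosolic phosphoenolpyruvate carboxykinase. It is propagated in E. coli as a high-copy plasmid using a ColE1/pUC-type origin and an ampicillin resistance (β-lactamase) gene. The backbone also carries an f1 origin, an SV40 origin and poly(A) signal, and remnants of lac and T7/T3 cloning elements.

The transfer cassette is driven by an RSV promoter fused to a truncated HIV-1 5' LTR, which makes genomic RNA production Tat-independent. This is followed by the Ψ packaging signal with a partial gag sequence, the Rev response element for nuclear export of the unspliced genome, and a central polypurine tract that aids nuclear import. A ΔU3 self-inactivating 3' LTR closes the cassette. Within the provirus, a human U6 RNA polymerase III promoter transcribes the 20-nucleotide PCK1-targeting spacer joined to the Streptococcus pyogenes Cas9 guide scaffold. A separate EF-1α promoter with its intron A expresses puromycin N-acetyltransferase for selection of transduced mammalian cells, and a WPRE enhances transcript expression.

The plasmid does not encode Cas9, so it is intended for use with a separate Cas9 vector or in cells that already express Cas9, typically to knock out PCK1. According to the depositor notes, the guide was designed against the PCK1 RefSeq transcript and belongs to a human kinome gRNA collection associated with work on optimized sgRNA design for on-target activity and reduced off-target effects.
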