Features (pLannotate 1.2.2; 29 found; start..end, strand, type, name):
     14..80      +  CDS            small t antigen (fragment): SV40 (simian virus 40) small t antigen
    106..317     +  promoter       EF-1α core promoter: core promoter for human elongation factor EF-1α
    318..1256    +  intron         EF-1α intron A: intron upstream of the start codon of human EF-1α
   1278..1877    +  CDS            PuroR (fragment): puromycin N-acetyltransferase; pac from Streptomyces; confers resistance to puromycin
   1893..2481    +  misc_feature   WPRE: woodchuck hepatitis virus posttranscriptional regulatory element
   2532..2551    +  misc_feature   cPPT/CTS (fragment): central polypurine tract and central termination sequence of HIV-1
   2553..2786    +  LTR            3' LTR (ΔU3): self-inactivating 3' long terminal repeat (LTR) from HIV-1
   2864..2985    +  polyA_signal   SV40 poly(A) signal: SV40 polyadenylation signal
   3025..3160    +  rep_origin     SV40 ori: SV40 origin of replication
   3181..3199    -  promoter       T7 promoter: promoter for bacteriophage T7 RNA polymerase
   3207..3362    +  CDS            lacZα (fragment): LacZα fragment of β-galactosidase; lacZ fragment
   3367..3795    +  rep_origin     f1 ori (sequence partly withheld): f1 bacteriophage origin of replication; arrow indicates direction of (+) strand synthesis
   3848..3952    +  promoter       AmpR promoter: bla
   3953..4813    +  CDS            AmpR: β-lactamase; bla; confers resistance to ampicillin, carbenicillin, and related antibiotics
   4984..5572    +  rep_origin     ori: high-copy-number ColE1/pMB1/pBR322/pUC origin of replication
   5755..5847    +  CDS            lacI (fragment): lac repressor; lacI; The lac repressor binds to the lac operator to inhibit transcription in E. coli. This inhibition can be relieved by adding lactose or isopropyl-β-D-thiogalactopyranoside (IPTG).
   5860..5881    +  protein_bind   CAP binding site: CAP binding activates transcription in the presence of cAMP. E. coli catabolite activator protein
   5896..5926    +  promoter       lac promoter: promoter for the E. coli lac operon
   5934..5950    +  protein_bind   lac operator: The lac repressor binds to the lac operator to inhibit transcription in E. coli. This inhibition can be relieved by adding lactose or isopropyl-β-D-thiogalactopyranoside (IPTG). lac repressor encoded by lacI
   5995..6013    +  promoter       T3 promoter: promoter for bacteriophage T3 RNA polymerase
   6041..6267    +  promoter       RSV promoter: Rous sarcoma virus enhancer/promoter
   6268..6448    +  LTR            5' LTR (truncated): truncated 5' long terminal repeat (LTR) from HIV-1
   6495..6620    +  misc_feature   HIV-1 Ψ: packaging signal of human immunodeficiency virus type 1
   6604..6967    +  CDS            HIV-1 gag (fragment): gag protein from human immunodeficiency virus 1; gag
   7113..7346    +  misc_feature   RRE: The Rev response element (RRE) of HIV-1 allows for Rev-dependent mRNA export from the nucleus to the cytoplasm.
   7723..7749    +  CDS            Rev (fragment): human immunodeficiency virus 1 (HIV-1) Rev protein; rev; enhances nuclear export of unspliced and incompletely spliced viral mRNAs
   7753..7993    +  promoter       U6 promoter: RNA polymerase III promoter for human U6 snRNA
   8023..8098    +  misc_RNA       gRNA scaffold: guide RNA scaffold for the Streptococcus pyogenes CRISPR/Cas9 system
   8154..8271    +  misc_feature   cPPT/CTS: central polypurine tract and central termination sequence of HIV-1
>Addgene plasmid #76286 | PCK1 gRNA (BRDN0001146891) | addgene full sequence | sequence record 185548 | Addgene Assembled Sequence
CCCGGGTGCAAAGATGGATAAAGTTTTAAACAGAGAGGAATCTTTGCAGCTAATGGACCTTCTAGGTCTT
GAAAGGAGTGGGAATTGGCTCCGGTGCCCGTCAGTGGGCAGAGCGCACATCGCCCACAGTCCCCGAGAAG
TTGGGGGGAGGGGTCGGCAATTGATCCGGTGCCTAGAGAAGGTGGCGCGGGGTAAACTGGGAAAGTGATG
TCGTGTACTGGCTCCGCCTTTTTCCCGAGGGTGGGGGAGAACCGTATATAAGTGCAGTAGTCGCCGTGAA
CGTTCTTTTTCGCAACGGGTTTGCCGCCAGAACACAGGTAAGTGCCGTGTGTGGTTCCCGCGGGCCTGGC
CTCTTTACGGGTTATGGCCCTTGCGTGCCTTGAATTACTTCCACCTGGCTGCAGTACGTGATTCTTGATC
CCGAGCTTCGGGTTGGAAGTGGGTGGGAGAGTTCGAGGCCTTGCGCTTAAGGAGCCCCTTCGCCTCGTGC
TTGAGTTGAGGCCTGGCCTGGGCGCTGGGGCCGCCGCGTGCGAATCTGGTGGCACCTTCGCGCCTGTCTC
GCTGCTTTCGATAAGTCTCTAGCCATTTAAAATTTTTGATGACCTGCTGCGACGCTTTTTTTCTGGCAAG
ATAGTCTTGTAAATGCGGGCCAAGATCTGCACACTGGTATTTCGGTTTTTGGGGCCGCGGGCGGCGACGG
GGCCCGTGCGTCCCAGCGCACATGTTCGGCGAGGCGGGGCCTGCGAGCGCGGCCACCGAGAATCGGACGG
GGGTAGTCTCAAGCTGGCCGGCCTGCTCTGGTGCCTGGCCTCGCGCCGCCGTGTATCGCCCCGCCCTGGG
CGGCAAGGCTGGCCCGGTCGGCACCAGTTGCGTGAGCGGAAAGATGGCCGCTTCCCGGCCCTGCTGCAGG
GAGCTCAAAATGGAGGACGCGGCGCTCGGGAGAGCGGGCGGGTGAGTCACCCACACAAAGGAAAAGGGCC
TTTCCGTCCTCAGCCGTCGCTTCATGTGACTCCACGGAGTACCGGGCGCCGTCCAGGCACCTCGATTAGT
TCTCGAGCTTTTGGAGTACGTCGTCTTTAGGTTGGGGGGAGGGGTTTTATGCGATGGAGTTTCCCCACAC
TGAGTGGGTGGAGACTGAAGTTAGGCCAGCTTGGCACTTGATGTAATTCTCCTTGGAATTTGCCCTTTTT
GAGTTTGGATCTTGGTTCATTCTCAAGCCTCAGACAGTGGTTCAAAGTTTTTTTCTTCCATTTCAGGTGT
CGTGACGTACGGCCACCATGACCGAGTACAAGCCCACGGTGCGCCTCGCCACCCGCGACGACGTCCCCAG
GGCCGTACGCACCCTCGCCGCCGCGTTCGCCGACTACCCCGCCACGCGCCACACCGTCGATCCGGACCGC
CACATCGAGCGGGTCACCGAGCTGCAAGAACTCTTCCTCACGCGCGTCGGGCTCGACATCGGCAAGGTGT
GGGTCGCGGACGACGGCGCCGCCGTGGCGGTCTGGACCACGCCGGAGAGCGTCGAAGCGGGGGCGGTGTT
CGCCGAGATCGGCCCGCGCATGGCCGAGTTGAGCGGTTCCCGGCTGGCCGCGCAGCAACAGATGGAAGGC
CTCCTGGCGCCGCACCGGCCCAAGGAGCCCGCGTGGTTCCTGGCCACCGTCGGAGTCTCGCCCGACCACC
AGGGCAAGGGTCTGGGCAGCGCCGTCGTGCTCCCCGGAGTGGAGGCGGCCGAGCGCGCCGGGGTGCCCGC
CTTCCTGGAGACCTCCGCGCCCCGCAACCTCCCCTTCTACGAGCGGCTCGGCTTCACCGTCACCGCCGAC
GTCGAGGTGCCCGAAGGACCGCGCACCTGGTGCATGACCCGCAAGCCCGGTGCCTGAACGCGTTAAGTCG
ACAATCAACCTCTGGATTACAAAATTTGTGAAAGATTGACTGGTATTCTTAACTATGTTGCTCCTTTTAC
GCTATGTGGATACGCTGCTTTAATGCCTTTGTATCATGCTATTGCTTCCCGTATGGCTTTCATTTTCTCC
TCCTTGTATAAATCCTGGTTGCTGTCTCTTTATGAGGAGTTGTGGCCCGTTGTCAGGCAACGTGGCGTGG
TGTGCACTGTGTTTGCTGACGCAACCCCCACTGGTTGGGGCATTGCCACCACCTGTCAGCTCCTTTCCGG
GACTTTCGCTTTCCCCCTCCCTATTGCCACGGCGGAACTCATCGCCGCCTGCCTTGCCCGCTGCTGGACA
GGGGCTCGGCTGTTGGGCACTGACAATTCCGTGGTGTTGTCGGGGAAATCATCGTCCTTTCCTTGGCTGC
TCGCCTGTGTTGCCACCTGGATTCTGCGCGGGACGTCCTTCTGCTACGTCCCTTCGGCCCTCAATCCAGC
GGACCTTCCTTCCCGCGGCCTGCTGCCGGCTCTGCGGCCTCTTCCGCGTCTTCGCCTTCGCCCTCAGACG
AGTCGGATCTCCCTTTGGGCCGCCTCCCCGCGTCGACTTTAAGACCAATGACTTACAAGGCAGCTGTAGA
TCTTAGCCACTTTTTAAAAGAAAAGGGGGGACTGGAAGGGCTAATTCACTCCCAACGAAGACAAGATCTG
CTTTTTGCTTGTACTGGGTCTCTCTGGTTAGACCAGATCTGAGCCTGGGAGCTCTCTGGCTAACTAGGGA
ACCCACTGCTTAAGCCTCAATAAAGCTTGCCTTGAGTGCTTCAAGTAGTGTGTGCCCGTCTGTTGTGTGA
CTCTGGTAACTAGAGATCCCTCAGACCCTTTTAGTCAGTGTGGAAAATCTCTAGCAGTACGTATAGTAGT
TCATGTCATCTTATTATTCAGTATTTATAACTTGCAAAGAAATGAATATCAGAGAGTGAGAGGAACTTGT
TTATTGCAGCTTATAATGGTTACAAATAAAGCAATAGCATCACAAATTTCACAAATAAAGCATTTTTTTC
ACTGCATTCTAGTTGTGGTTTGTCCAAACTCATCAATGTATCTTATCATGTCTGGCTCTAGCTATCCCGC
CCCTAACTCCGCCCATCCCGCCCCTAACTCCGCCCAGTTCCGCCCATTCTCCGCCCCATGGCTGACTAAT
TTTTTTTATTTATGCAGAGGCCGAGGCCGCCTCGGCCTCTGAGCTATTCCAGAAGTAGTGAGGAGGCTTT
TTTGGAGGCCTAGGGACGTACCCAATTCGCCCTATAGTGAGTCGTATTACGCGCGCTCACTGGCCGTCGT
TTTACAACGTCGTGACTGGGAAAACCCTGGCGTTACCCAACTTAATCGCCTTGCAGCACATCCCCCTTTC
GCCAGCTGGCGTAATAGCGAAGAGGCCCGCACCGATCGCCCTTCCCAACAGTTGCGCAGCCTGAATGGCG
AATGGG
[124 nt withheld, positions 3367-3490]
C
[91 nt withheld, positions 3492-3582]
A
[49 nt withheld, positions 3584-3632]
CCTTTGACGTTGGAGTCCACGTTCTTT
[37 nt withheld, positions 3660-3696]
ACCCTATCTCGGTCTATTCTTTTGATTTATAAGGGATTTTGCCGATTTCGGCCTATTGGTTAAAAAATGA
GCTGATTTAACAAAAATTTAACGCGAATTTTAACAAAATATTAACGCTTACAATTTAGGTGGCACTTTTC
GGGGAAATGTGCGCGGAACCCCTATTTGTTTATTTTTCTAAATACATTCAAATATGTATCCGCTCATGAG
ACAATAACCCTGATAAATGCTTCAATAATATTGAAAAAGGAAGAGTATGAGTATTCAACATTTCCGTGTC
GCCCTTATTCCCTTTTTTGCGGCATTTTGCCTTCCTGTTTTTGCTCACCCAGAAACGCTGGTGAAAGTAA
AAGATGCTGAAGATCAGTTGGGTGCACGAGTGGGTTACATCGAACTGGATCTCAACAGCGGTAAGATCCT
TGAGAGTTTTCGCCCCGAAGAACGTTTTCCAATGATGAGCACTTTTAAAGTTCTGCTATGTGGCGCGGTA
TTATCCCGTATTGACGCCGGGCAAGAGCAACTCGGTCGCCGCATACACTATTCTCAGAATGACTTGGTTG
AGTACTCACCAGTCACAGAAAAGCATCTTACGGATGGCATGACAGTAAGAGAATTATGCAGTGCTGCCAT
AACCATGAGTGATAACACTGCGGCCAACTTACTTCTGACAACGATCGGAGGACCGAAGGAGCTAACCGCT
TTTTTGCACAACATGGGGGATCATGTAACTCGCCTTGATCGTTGGGAACCGGAGCTGAATGAAGCCATAC
CAAACGACGAGCGTGACACCACGATGCCTGTAGCAATGGCAACAACGTTGCGCAAACTATTAACTGGCGA
ACTACTTACTCTAGCTTCCCGGCAACAATTAATAGACTGGATGGAGGCGGATAAAGTTGCAGGACCACTT
CTGCGCTCGGCCCTTCCGGCTGGCTGGTTTATTGCTGATAAATCTGGAGCCGGTGAGCGTGGGTCTCGCG
GTATCATTGCAGCACTGGGGCCAGATGGTAAGCCCTCCCGTATCGTAGTTATCTACACGACGGGGAGTCA
GGCAACTATGGATGAACGAAATAGACAGATCGCTGAGATAGGTGCCTCACTGATTAAGCATTGGTAACTG
TCAGACCAAGTTTACTCATATATACTTTAGATTGATTTAAAACTTCATTTTTAATTTAAAAGGATCTAGG
TGAAGATCCTTTTTGATAATCTCATGACCAAAATCCCTTAACGTGAGTTTTCGTTCCACTGAGCGTCAGA
CCCCGTAGAAAAGATCAAAGGATCTTCTTGAGATCCTTTTTTTCTGCGCGTAATCTGCTGCTTGCAAACA
AAAAAACCACCGCTACCAGCGGTGGTTTGTTTGCCGGATCAAGAGCTACCAACTCTTTTTCCGAAGGTAA
CTGGCTTCAGCAGAGCGCAGATACCAAATACTGTTCTTCTAGTGTAGCCGTAGTTAGGCCACCACTTCAA
GAACTCTGTAGCACCGCCTACATACCTCGCTCTGCTAATCCTGTTACCAGTGGCTGCTGCCAGTGGCGAT
AAGTCGTGTCTTACCGGGTTGGACTCAAGACGATAGTTACCGGATAAGGCGCAGCGGTCGGGCTGAACGG
GGGGTTCGTGCACACAGCCCAGCTTGGAGCGAACGACCTACACCGAACTGAGATACCTACAGCGTGAGCT
ATGAGAAAGCGCCACGCTTCCCGAAGGGAGAAAGGCGGACAGGTATCCGGTAAGCGGCAGGGTCGGAACA
GGAGAGCGCACGAGGGAGCTTCCAGGGGGAAACGCCTGGTATCTTTATAGTCCTGTCGGGTTTCGCCACC
TCTGACTTGAGCGTCGATTTTTGTGATGCTCGTCAGGGGGGCGGAGCCTATGGAAAAACGCCAGCAACGC
GGCCTTTTTACGGTTCCTGGCCTTTTGCTGGCCTTTTGCTCACATGTTCTTTCCTGCGTTATCCCCTGAT
TCTGTGGATAACCGTATTACCGCCTTTGAGTGAGCTGATACCGCTCGCCGCAGCCGAACGACCGAGCGCA
GCGAGTCAGTGAGCGAGGAAGCGGAAGAGCGCCCAATACGCAAACCGCCTCTCCCCGCGCGTTGGCCGAT
TCATTAATGCAGCTGGCACGACAGGTTTCCCGACTGGAAAGCGGGCAGTGAGCGCAACGCAATTAATGTG
AGTTAGCTCACTCATTAGGCACCCCAGGCTTTACACTTTATGCTTCCGGCTCGTATGTTGTGTGGAATTG
TGAGCGGATAACAATTTCACACAGGAAACAGCTATGACCATGATTACGCCAAGCGCGCAATTAACCCTCA
CTAAAGGGAACAAAAGCTGGAGCTGCAAGCTTAATGTAGTCTTATGCAATACTCTTGTAGTCTTGCAACA
TGGTAACGATGAGTTAGCAACATGCCTTACAAGGAGAGAAAAAGCACCGTGCATGCCGATTGGTGGAAGT
AAGGTGGTACGATCGTGCCTTATTAGGAAGGCAACAGACGGGTCTGACATGGATTGGACGAACCACTGAA
TTGCCGCATTGCAGAGATATTGTATTTAAGTGCCTAGCTCGATACATAAACGGGTCTCTCTGGTTAGACC
AGATCTGAGCCTGGGAGCTCTCTGGCTAACTAGGGAACCCACTGCTTAAGCCTCAATAAAGCTTGCCTTG
AGTGCTTCAAGTAGTGTGTGCCCGTCTGTTGTGTGACTCTGGTAACTAGAGATCCCTCAGACCCTTTTAG
TCAGTGTGGAAAATCTCTAGCAGTGGCGCCCGAACAGGGACTTGAAAGCGAAAGGGAAACCAGAGGAGCT
CTCTCGACGCAGGACTCGGCTTGCTGAAGCGCGCACGGCAAGAGGCGAGGGGCGGCGACTGGTGAGTACG
CCAAAAATTTTGACTAGCGGAGGCTAGAAGGAGAGAGATGGGTGCGAGAGCGTCAGTATTAAGCGGGGGA
GAATTAGATCGCGATGGGAAAAAATTCGGTTAAGGCCAGGGGGAAAGAAAAAATATAAATTAAAACATAT
AGTATGGGCAAGCAGGGAGCTAGAACGATTCGCAGTTAATCCTGGCCTGTTAGAAACATCAGAAGGCTGT
AGACAAATACTGGGACAGCTACAACCATCCCTTCAGACAGGATCAGAAGAACTTAGATCATTATATAATA
CAGTAGCAACCCTCTATTGTGTGCATCAAAGGATAGAGATAAAAGACACCAAGGAAGCTTTAGACAAGAT
AGAGGAAGAGCAAAACAAAAGTAAGACCACCGCACAGCAAGCGGCCGCTGATCTTCAGACCTGGAGGAGG
AGATATGAGGGACAATTGGAGAAGTGAATTATATAAATATAAAGTAGTAAAAATTGAACCATTAGGAGTA
GCACCCACCAAGGCAAAGAGAAGAGTGGTGCAGAGAGAAAAAAGAGCAGTGGGAATAGGAGCTTTGTTCC
TTGGGTTCTTGGGAGCAGCAGGAAGCACTATGGGCGCAGCGTCAATGACGCTGACGGTACAGGCCAGACA
ATTATTGTCTGGTATAGTGCAGCAGCAGAACAATTTGCTGAGGGCTATTGAGGCGCAACAGCATCTGTTG
CAACTCACAGTCTGGGGCATCAAGCAGCTCCAGGCAAGAATCCTGGCTGTGGAAAGATACCTAAAGGATC
AACAGCTCCTGGGGATTTGGGGTTGCTCTGGAAAACTCATTTGCACCACTGCTGTGCCTTGGAATGCTAG
TTGGAGTAATAAATCTCTGGAACAGATTTGGAATCACACGACCTGGATGGAGTGGGACAGAGAAATTAAC
AATTACACAAGCTTAATACACTCCTTAATTGAAGAATCGCAAAACCAGCAAGAAAAGAATGAACAAGAAT
TATTGGAATTAGATAAATGGGCAAGTTTGTGGAATTGGTTTAACATAACAAATTGGCTGTGGTATATAAA
ATTATTCATAATGATAGTAGGAGGCTTGGTAGGTTTAAGAATAGTTTTTGCTGTACTTTCTATAGTGAAT
AGAGTTAGGCAGGGATATTCACCATTATCGTTTCAGACCCACCTCCCAACCCCGAGGGGACCCAGAGAGG
GCCTATTTCCCATGATTCCTTCATATTTGCATATACGATACAAGGCTGTTAGAGAGATAATTAGAATTAA
TTTGACTGTAAACACAAAGATATTAGTACAAAATACGTGACGTAGAAAGTAATAATTTCTTGGGTAGTTT
GCAGTTTTAAAATTATGTTTTAAAATGGACTATCATATGCTTACCGTAACTTGAAAGTATTTCGATTTCT
TGGCTTTATATATCTTGTGGAAAGGACGAAACACCGGTGGCCGAGACCAGCGACGGGTTTTAGAGCTAGA
AATAGCAAGTTAAAATAAGGCTAGTCCGTTATCAACTTGAAAAAGTGGCACCGAGTCGGTGCTTTTTTAA
GCTTGGCGTAACTAGATCTTGAGACAAATGGCAGTATTCATCCACAATTTTAAAAGAAAAGGGGGGATTG
GGGGGTACAGTGCAGGGGAAAGAATAGTAGACATAATAGCAACAGACATACAAACTAAAGAATTACAAAA
ACAAATTACAAAAATTCAAAATTTTCGGGTTTATTACAGGGACAGCAGAGATCCACTTTGGCGCCGGCTC
GAGGGGG
