>Addgene plasmid #76286 | PCK1 gRNA (BRDN0001146891) | depositor partial sequence | sequence record 143746 | Target Sequence
GTGGCCGAGACCAGCGACGG
