>Addgene plasmid #76286 | PCK1 gRNA (BRDN0001146891) | addgene partial sequence | sequence record 185547 | hU6-F
AGAAAGTAATAATTTCTTGGGTAGTTTGCAGTTTTAAAATTATGTTTTAAAATGGACTATCATATGCTTA
CCGTAACTTGAAAGTATTTCGATTTCTTGGCTTTATATATCTTGTGGAAAGGACGAAACACCGGTGGCCG
AGACCAGCGACGGGTTTTAGAGCTAGAAATAGCAAGTTAAAATAAGGCTAGTCCGTTATCAACTTGAAAA
AGTGGCACCGAGTCGGTGCTTTTTTAAGCTTGGCGTAACTAGATCTTGAGACAAATGGCAGTATTCATCC
ACAATTTTAAAAGAAAAGGGGGGATTGGGGGGTACAGTGCAGGGGAAAGAATAGTAGACATAATAGCAAC
AGACATACAAACTAAAGAATTACAAAAACAAATTACAAAAATTCAAAATTTTCGGGTTTATTACAGGGAC
AGCAGAGATCCACTTTGGCGCCGGCTCGAGGGGGCCCGGGTGCAAAGATGGATAAAGTTTTAAACAGAGA
GGAATCTTTGCAGCTAATGGACCTTCTAGGTCTTGAAAGGAGTGGGAATTGGCTCCGGTGCCCGTCAGTG
GGCAGAGCGC
